Addgene plasmid #216613: BRAF - W531C in pENTR
Purpose: gateway cloning donor vector containing BRAF ASD mutation
Depositing lab: Douglas Allan & Christopher Loewen. Depositing organization: University of British Columbia.
Backbone
  Vector backbone: pCR8-GW-TOPO
  Backbone manufacturer: GenScript
  Backbone size w/o insert (bp): 2800
  Vector type: Gateway Entry Plasmid
Growth in bacteria
  Bacterial resistance: Spectinomycin, 50 μg/mL
  Growth temperature: 37°C
  Growth strain: DH5alpha
  Copy number: High Copy
Gene/Insert
  Gene/Insert name: BRAF
  Species: H. sapiens (human)
  Insert size (bp): 2300
  Mutation: W531C
  Entrez Gene: BRAF (a.k.a. B-RAF1, B-raf, BRAF-1, BRAF1, NS7, RAFB1)
  Cloning method: Gibson Cloning
  Sequencing primers: 5′ M13 fwd; 3′ M13 rev
Terms and licenses: Academic/Nonprofit Terms; Industry Terms: Not Available to Industry
Depositor comments: insert contains a Kozak sequence that encodes a linker for cloning into N-terminal tagging pDEST vectors
How to cite: BRAF - W531C in pENTR was a gift from Douglas Allan & Christopher Loewen (Addgene plasmid # 216613 ; http://n2t.net/addgene:216613 ; RRID:Addgene_216613)
