[The description below was written by a language model from this plasmid's Addgene catalogue record and pLannotate feature annotations shown in this document.]
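Description:
BRAF - W531C in pENTR is a Gateway entry (donor) plasmid built on the pCR8-GW-TOPO backbone and carrying the human BRAF coding sequence with a W531C substitution, described in the record as an autism spectrum disorder (ASD)-associated mutation. It is a bacterial cloning vector, not an expression construct. It replicates in E. coli from a high-copy ColE1/pUC-type origin and is selected with spectinomycin through the aadA (SmR) aminoglycoside adenylyltransferase gene, which sits downstream of a class 1 integron Pc promoter fragment. rrnB T1 and T2 terminators lie upstream of the cloning region and insulate it from read-through transcription. The short lacZα, lacI and GmR fragments found by annotation appear to be non-functional backbone remnants. The sequenced plasmid is about 5.1 kb, consistent with the roughly 2.8 kb backbone plus a 2.3 kb insert.

The BRAF open reading frame, encoding the serine/threonine kinase that phosphorylates MAP2K1 and drives MAP kinase signalling, was inserted by Gibson assembly between attL1 and attL2. These sites allow LR Clonase-mediated transfer of the insert, in a fixed orientation, into any attR-containing destination vector. No eukaryotic promoter is present. The only annotated promoter near the insert is a T7 promoter beyond attL2, oriented antisense to the gene, so expression depends on the destination vector chosen. According to the depositor, the insert begins with a Kozak sequence designed so that it also reads as a linker, which lets the same entry clone be used for untagged expression or for in-frame fusion in N-terminal tagging destination vectors. The construct is intended as a source clone for generating expression vectors to study the functional effects of this BRAF variant.
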