Features (pLannotate 1.2.2; 12 found; start..end, strand, type, name):
     42..78      -  CDS            lacZα (fragment): LacZα fragment of β-galactosidase; lacZ fragment
     94..193     +  protein_bind   attL1: mutant version of attL; recombination site for the Gateway® LR reaction LR Clonase™
    202..2499    +  CDS            BRAF: BRAF_HUMAN - Also known as BRAF1, RAFB1. Experimental evidence at protein level: Swiss-Prot protein existence level 1. Protein kinase involved in the transduction of mitogenic signals from the cell membrane to the nucleus (Probable). Phosphorylates MAP2K1, and thereby activates the MAP kinase signal transduction pathway (PubMed:21441910, PubMed:29433126). May play a role in the postsynaptic responses of hippocampal neurons (PubMed:1508179). From Homo sapiens (Human).
   2506..2605    -  protein_bind   attL2: mutant version of attL; recombination site for the Gateway® LR reaction LR Clonase™
   2623..2641    -  promoter       T7 promoter: promoter for bacteriophage T7 RNA polymerase
   2831..2854    +  promoter       Pc promoter (fragment): intI1 (promoter lies within the coding sequence); class 1 integron promoter
   3030..3086    +  CDS            GmR (fragment): gentamycin acetyltransferase; aacC1; confers resistance to gentamycin
   3093..3884    +  CDS            SmR: aminoglycoside adenylyltransferase (Murphy, 1985); aadA; confers resistance to spectinomycin and streptomycin
   3977..4565    +  rep_origin     ori: high-copy-number ColE1/pMB1/pBR322/pUC origin of replication
   4748..4840    +  CDS            lacI (fragment): lac repressor; lacI; The lac repressor binds to the lac operator to inhibit transcription in E. coli. This inhibition can be relieved by adding lactose or isopropyl-β-D-thiogalactopyranoside (IPTG).
   4895..4922    -  terminator     rrnB T2 terminator: transcription terminator T2 from the E. coli rrnB gene
   5054..5097    +  terminator     rrnB T1 terminator: Escherichia coli rrnB; transcription terminator T1 from the E. coli rrnB gene
>Addgene plasmid #216613 | BRAF - W531C in pENTR | addgene full sequence | sequence record 427242 | Addgene NGS Result
GCCTGGCAGTTCCCTACTCTCGCGTTAACGCTAGCATGGATGTTTTCCCAGTCACGACGTTGTAAAACGA
CGGCCAGTCTTAAGCTCGGGCCCCAAATAATGATTTTATTTTGACTGATAGTGACCTGTTCGTTGCAACA
AATTGATGAGCAATGCTTTTTTATAATGCCAACTTTGTACAAAAAAGCAGGCTCCGGCACCATGGCGGCG
CTGAGCGGTGGCGGTGGTGGCGGCGCGGAGCCGGGCCAGGCTCTGTTCAACGGGGACATGGAGCCCGAGG
CCGGCGCCGGCGCCGGCGCCGCGGCCTCTTCGGCTGCGGACCCTGCCATTCCGGAGGAGGTGTGGAATAT
CAAACAAATGATTAAGTTGACACAGGAACATATAGAGGCCCTATTGGACAAATTTGGTGGGGAGCATAAT
CCACCATCAATATATCTGGAGGCCTATGAAGAATACACCAGCAAGCTAGATGCACTCCAACAAAGAGAAC
AACAGTTATTGGAATCTCTGGGGAACGGAACTGATTTTTCTGTTTCTAGCTCTGCATCAATGGATACCGT
TACATCTTCTTCCTCTTCTAGCCTTTCAGTGCTACCTTCATCTCTTTCAGTTTTTCAAAATCCCACAGAT
GTGGCACGGAGCAACCCCAAGTCACCACAAAAACCTATCGTTAGAGTCTTCCTGCCCAACAAACAGAGGA
CAGTGGTACCTGCAAGGTGTGGAGTTACAGTCCGAGACAGTCTAAAGAAAGCACTGATGATGAGAGGTCT
AATCCCAGAGTGCTGTGCTGTTTACAGAATTCAGGATGGAGAGAAGAAACCAATTGGTTGGGACACTGAT
ATTTCCTGGCTTACTGGAGAAGAATTGCATGTGGAAGTGTTGGAGAATGTTCCACTTACAACACACAACT
TTGTACGAAAAACGTTTTTCACCTTAGCATTTTGTGACTTTTGTCGAAAGCTGCTTTTCCAGGGTTTCCG
CTGTCAAACATGTGGTTATAAATTTCACCAGCGTTGTAGTACAGAAGTTCCACTGATGTGTGTTAATTAT
GACCAACTTGATTTGCTGTTTGTCTCCAAGTTCTTTGAACACCACCCAATACCACAGGAAGAGGCGTCCT
TAGCAGAGACTGCCCTAACATCTGGATCATCCCCTTCCGCACCCGCCTCGGACTCTATTGGGCCCCAAAT
TCTCACCAGTCCGTCTCCTTCAAAATCCATTCCAATTCCACAGCCCTTCCGACCAGCAGATGAAGATCAT
CGAAATCAATTTGGGCAACGAGACCGATCCTCATCAGCTCCCAATGTGCATATAAACACAATAGAACCTG
TCAATATTGATGACTTGATTAGAGACCAAGGATTTCGTGGTGATGGAGGATCAACCACAGGTTTGTCTGC
TACCCCCCCTGCCTCATTACCTGGCTCACTAACTAACGTGAAAGCCTTACAGAAATCTCCAGGACCTCAG
CGAGAAAGGAAGTCATCTTCATCCTCAGAAGACAGGAATCGAATGAAAACACTTGGTAGACGGGACTCGA
GTGATGATTGGGAGATTCCTGATGGGCAGATTACAGTGGGACAAAGAATTGGATCTGGATCATTTGGAAC
AGTCTACAAGGGAAAGTGGCATGGTGATGTGGCAGTGAAAATGTTGAATGTGACAGCACCTACACCTCAG
CAGTTACAAGCCTTCAAAAATGAAGTAGGAGTACTCAGGAAAACACGACATGTGAATATCCTACTCTTCA
TGGGCTATTCCACAAAGCCACAACTGGCTATTGTTACCCAGTGTTGTGAGGGCTCCAGCTTGTATCACCA
TCTCCATATCATTGAGACCAAATTTGAGATGATCAAACTTATAGATATTGCACGACAGACTGCACAGGGC
ATGGATTACTTACACGCCAAGTCAATCATCCACAGAGACCTCAAGAGTAATAATATATTTCTTCATGAAG
ACCTCACAGTAAAAATAGGTGATTTTGGTCTAGCTACAGTGAAATCTCGATGGAGTGGGTCCCATCAGTT
TGAACAGTTGTCTGGATCCATTTTGTGGATGGCACCAGAAGTCATCAGAATGCAAGATAAAAATCCATAC
AGCTTTCAGTCAGATGTATATGCATTTGGAATTGTTCTGTATGAATTGATGACTGGACAGTTACCTTATT
CAAACATCAACAACAGGGACCAGATAATTTTTATGGTGGGACGAGGATACCTGTCTCCAGATCTCAGTAA
GGTACGGAGTAACTGTCCAAAAGCCATGAAGAGATTAATGGCAGAGTGCCTCAAAAAGAAAAGAGATGAG
AGACCACTCTTTCCCCAAATTCTCGCCTCTATTGAGCTGCTGGCCCGCTCATTGCCAAAAATTCACCGCA
GTGCATCAGAACCCTCCTTGAATCGGGCTGGTTTCCAAACAGAGGATTTTAGTCTATATGCTTGTGCTTC
TCCAAAAACACCCATCCAGGCAGGGGGATATGGTGCGTTTCCTGTCCACTGATAGACCCAGCTTTCTTGT
ACAAAGTTGGCATTATAAAAAATAATTGCTCATCAATTTGTTGCAACGAACAGGTCACTATCAGTCAAAA
TAAAATCATTATTTGCCATCCAGCTGATATCCCCTATAGTGAGTCGTATTACATGGTCATAGCTGTTTCC
TGGCAGCTCTGGCCCGTGTCTCAAAATCTCTGATGTTACATTGCACAAGATAAAAATATATCATCATGCC
TCCTCTAGACCAGCCAGGACAGAAATGCCTCGACTTCGCTGCTACCCAAGGTTGCCGGGTGACGCACACC
GTGGAAACGGATGAAGGCACGAACCCAGTGGACATAAGCCTGTTCGGTTCGTAAGCTGTAATGCAAGTAG
CGTATGCGCTCACGCAACTGGTCCAGAACCTTGACCGAACGCAGCGGTGGTAACGGCGCAGTGGCGGTTT
TCATGGCTTGTTATGACTGTTTTTTTGGGGTACAGTCTATGCCTCGGGCATCCAAGCAGCAAGCGCGTTA
CGCCGTGGGTCGATGTTTGATGTTATGGAGCAGCAACGATGTTACGCAGCAGGGCAGTCGCCCTAAAACA
AAGTTAAACATTATGAGGGAAGCGGTGATCGCCGAAGTATCGACTCAACTATCAGAGGTAGTTGGCGTCA
TCGAGCGCCATCTCGAACCGACGTTGCTGGCCGTACATTTGTACGGCTCCGCAGTGGATGGCGGCCTGAA
GCCACACAGTGATATTGATTTGCTGGTTACGGTGACCGTAAGGCTTGATGAAACAACGCGGCGAGCTTTG
ATCAACGACCTTTTGGAAACTTCGGCTTCCCCTGGAGAGAGCGAGATTCTCCGCGCTGTAGAAGTCACCA
TTGTTGTGCACGACGACATCATTCCGTGGCGTTATCCAGCTAAGCGCGAACTGCAATTTGGAGAATGGCA
GCGCAATGACATTCTTGCAGGTATCTTCGAGCCAGCCACGATCGACATTGATCTGGCTATCTTGCTGACA
AAAGCAAGAGAACATAGCGTTGCCTTGGTAGGTCCAGCGGCGGAGGAACTCTTTGATCCGGTTCCTGAAC
AGGATCTATTTGAGGCGCTAAATGAAACCTTAACGCTATGGAACTCGCCGCCCGACTGGGCTGGCGATGA
GCGAAATGTAGTGCTTACGTTGTCCCGCATTTGGTACAGCGCAGTAACCGGCAAAATCGCGCCGAAGGAT
GTCGCTGCCGACTGGGCAATGGAGCGCCTGCCGGCCCAGTATCAGCCCGTCATACTTGAAGCTAGACAGG
CTTATCTTGGACAAGAAGAAGATCGCTTGGCCTCGCGCGCAGATCAGTTGGAAGAATTTGTCCACTACGT
GAAAGGCGAGATCACCAAGGTAGTCGGCAAATAACCCTCGAGCCACCCATGACCAAAATCCCTTAACGTG
AGTTACGCGTCGTTCCACTGAGCGTCAGACCCCGTAGAAAAGATCAAAGGATCTTCTTGAGATCCTTTTT
TTCTGCGCGTAATCTGCTGCTTGCAAACAAAAAAACCACCGCTACCAGCGGTGGTTTGTTTGCCGGATCA
AGAGCTACCAACTCTTTTTCCGAAGGTAACTGGCTTCAGCAGAGCGCAGATACCAAATACTGTTCTTCTA
GTGTAGCCGTAGTTAGGCCACCACTTCAAGAACTCTGTAGCACCGCCTACATACCTCGCTCTGCTAATCC
TGTTACCAGTGGCTGCTGCCAGTGGCGATAAGTCGTGTCTTACCGGGTTGGACTCAAGACGATAGTTACC
GGATAAGGCGCAGCGGTCGGGCTGAACGGGGGGTTCGTGCACACAGCCCAGCTTGGAGCGAACGACCTAC
ACCGAACTGAGATACCTACAGCGTGAGCTATGAGAAAGCGCCACGCTTCCCGAAGGGAGAAAGGCGGACA
GGTATCCGGTAAGCGGCAGGGTCGGAACAGGAGAGCGCACGAGGGAGCTTCCAGGGGGAAACGCCTGGTA
TCTTTATAGTCCTGTCGGGTTTCGCCACCTCTGACTTGAGCGTCGATTTTTGTGATGCTCGTCAGGGGGG
CGGAGCCTATGGAAAAACGCCAGCAACGCGGCCTTTTTACGGTTCCTGGCCTTTTGCTGGCCTTTTGCTC
ACATGTTCTTTCCTGCGTTATCCCCTGATTCTGTGGATAACCGTATTACCGCCTTTGAGTGAGCTGATAC
CGCTCGCCGCAGCCGAACGACCGAGCGCAGCGAGTCAGTGAGCGAGGAAGCGGAAGAGCGCCCAATACGC
AAACCGCCTCTCCCCGCGCGTTGGCCGATTCATTAATGCAGCTGGCACGACAGGTTTCCCGACTGGAAAG
CGGGCAGTGAGCGCAACGCAATTAATACGCGTACCGCTAGCCAGGAAGAGTTTGTAGAAACGCAAAAAGG
CCATCCGTCAGGATGGCCTTCTGCTTAGTTTGATGCCTGGCAGTTTATGGCGGGCGTCCTGCCCGCCACC
CTCCGGGCCGTTGCTTCACAACGTTCAAATCCGCTCCCGGCGGATTTGTCCTACTCAGGAGAGCGTTCAC
CGACAAACAACAGATAAAACGAAAGGCCCAGTCTTCCGACTGAGCCTTTCGTTTTATTTGAT
